Addgene plasmid #111759: pGW1-mCherry-EGFP-PIM
Purpose: High expression of mCherry-EGFP-PIM. Can be used for inducible aggregate formation upon AP20187 addition
Depositing lab: Lukas Kapitein. Depositing organization: Utrecht University. Publication: Probing aggrephagy using chemically-induced protein aggregates. Janssen AFJ, Katrukha EA, van Straaten W, Verlhac P, Reggiori F, Kapitein LC. Nat Commun. 2018 Oct 12;9(1):4245. doi: 10.1038/s41467-018-06674-4. PubMed 30315152.
Backbone
  Vector backbone: GW1
  Vector type: Mammalian Expression
Growth in bacteria
  Bacterial resistance: Ampicillin, 100 μg/mL
  Growth temperature: 37°C
  Growth strain: DH5alpha
  Copy number: High Copy
Gene/Insert
  Gene/Insert name: 2x FKBP homo-mCherry-EGFP-2x FKBP homo-2x FKBP
  Species: Synthetic
  Insert size (bp): 3456
  Mutation: Val24Glu, Tyr80Cys, Ala95Thr mutations in second homo-FKBP domain
  Promoter: CMV
  Cloning method: Restriction Enzyme; 5′ cloning site unknown (unknown if destroyed); 3′ cloning site unknown (unknown if destroyed)
  Sequencing primers: 5′ unknown
Terms and licenses: Academic/Nonprofit Terms; Industry Terms: Not Available to Industry
How to cite: pGW1-mCherry-EGFP-PIM was a gift from Lukas Kapitein (Addgene plasmid # 111759 ; http://n2t.net/addgene:111759 ; RRID:Addgene_111759)
