[The description below was written by a language model from this plasmid's Addgene catalogue record and pLannotate feature annotations shown in this document.]
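Description:
pGW1-mCherry-EGFP-PIM is a mammalian expression plasmid built on the GW1 backbone, designed for strong expression of a synthetic fusion protein that can be driven to aggregate by a small molecule. It is propagated in E. coli through a high-copy ColE1/pUC-type origin and selected with ampicillin via the β-lactamase gene. The backbone also carries non-functional remnants typical of older cloning vectors, including fragments of lacZα, lacI, rop, bom and the SV40 origin. No mammalian selection marker is annotated, which fits use by transient transfection.

The expression cassette consists of the human CMV immediate-early enhancer and promoter followed by CMV intron A, which generally boosts transcript levels, and it ends with an SV40 polyadenylation signal. The roughly 3.5 kb open reading frame encodes two homodimerizing FKBP domains (annotated as DmrB, the F36V variant of FKBP12), then mCherry and EGFP in tandem, then two more homodimerizing FKBP domains and two further FKBP domains. The record notes Val24Glu, Tyr80Cys and Ala95Thr substitutions in the second homo-FKBP domain. Automated annotation identifies only some of the C-terminal FKBP repeats, leaving part of the region after EGFP unlabelled or assigned to a fungal FKBP homologue, so the full domain layout rests on the catalogue description. The sequenced and depositor-supplied records differ slightly in length but show the same architecture.

Because each molecule carries several dimerizing modules, adding the bivalent ligand AP20187 cross-links the proteins into multimeric networks and produces fluorescent aggregates on demand. The associated publication used such aggregates to study aggrephagy. The annotations describe EGFP as more acid-sensitive than mCherry, so the tandem tag could in principle report delivery to acidic compartments, although the record does not state this.
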