Features (pLannotate 1.2.2; 24 found; start..end, strand, type, name):
    240..619     +  enhancer       CMV enhancer: human cytomegalovirus immediate early enhancer
    620..823     +  promoter       CMV promoter: human cytomegalovirus (CMV) immediate early promoter
    959..1777    +  intron         CMV intron A: human cytomegalovirus intron A (Chapman et al., 1991)
   1819..2139    +  CDS            DmrB: F36V mutant of FK506-binding protein FKBP12 binds synthetic ligands that do not bind wild-type FKBP
   2146..2466    +  CDS            DmrB: F36V mutant of FK506-binding protein FKBP12 binds synthetic ligands that do not bind wild-type FKBP
   2482..3186    +  CDS            mCherry: mCherry is a basic (constitutively fluorescent) red fluorescent protein published in 2004, derived from Discosoma sp.. It is reported to be a very rapidly-maturing monomer with low acid sensitivity.
   3196..3909    +  CDS            EGFP: EGFP is a basic (constitutively fluorescent) green fluorescent protein published in 1996, derived from Aequorea victoria. It is reported to be a rapidly-maturing weak dimer with moderate acid sensitivity.
   4600..4920    +  CDS            DmrB: F36V mutant of FK506-binding protein FKBP12 binds synthetic ligands that do not bind wild-type FKBP
   4927..5247    +  CDS            FKBP: human FK506-binding protein FKBP12 synthetic gene with alternative codons
   5265..5349    +  CDS            large T antigen (fragment): large T antigen from SV40 (simian virus 40)
   5372..5506    +  polyA_signal   SV40 poly(A) signal: SV40 polyadenylation signal
   5554..5570    -  protein_bind   lac operator: The lac repressor binds to the lac operator to inhibit transcription in E. coli. This inhibition can be relieved by adding lactose or isopropyl-β-D-thiogalactopyranoside (IPTG). lac repressor encoded by lacI
   5578..5608    -  promoter       lac promoter: promoter for the E. coli lac operon
   5623..5644    -  protein_bind   CAP binding site: CAP binding activates transcription in the presence of cAMP. E. coli catabolite activator protein
   5657..5749    -  CDS            lacI (fragment): lac repressor; lacI; The lac repressor binds to the lac operator to inhibit transcription in E. coli. This inhibition can be relieved by adding lactose or isopropyl-β-D-thiogalactopyranoside (IPTG).
   5932..6520    -  rep_origin     ori: high-copy-number ColE1/pMB1/pBR322/pUC origin of replication
   6691..7551    -  CDS            AmpR: β-lactamase; bla; confers resistance to ampicillin, carbenicillin, and related antibiotics
   7552..7569    -  promoter       AmpR promoter (fragment): bla
   7605..7693    -  promoter       AmpR promoter (fragment): bla
   7788..7823    +  CDS            rop (fragment): Rop protein, which maintains plasmids at low copy number; rop
   7925..7976    +  misc_feature   bom (fragment): basis of mobility region from pBR322
   7985..8061    -  rep_origin     SV40 ori (fragment): SV40 origin of replication
   8068..8222    -  CDS            lacZα (fragment): LacZα fragment of β-galactosidase; lacZ fragment
   8235..73      -  CDS            UL127 (fragment) (across the origin): UL127_HCMVA - Protein predicted: Swiss-Prot protein existence level 4. From Human cytomegalovirus (strain AD169) (HHV-5) (Human herpesvirus 5).
>Addgene plasmid #111759 | pGW1-mCherry-EGFP-PIM | depositor full sequence | sequence record 209926 | pGW1-mCherry-EGFP-PIM sequence 8530 bps
ATCGCAGTTTCGATATAGGTGACAGACGATATGAGGCTATATCGCCGATAGAGGCGACATCAAGCTGGCA
CATGGCCAATGCATATCGATCTATACATTGAATCAATATTGGCCATTAGCCATATTATTCATTGGTTATA
TAGCATAAATCAATATTGGCTATTGGCCATTGCATACGTTGTATCCATATCATAATATGTACATTTATAT
TGGCTCATGTCCAACATTACCGCCATGTTGACATTGATTATTGACTAGTTATTAATAGTAATCAATTACG
GGGTCATTAGTTCATAGCCCATATATGGAGTTCCGCGTTACATAACTTACGGTAAATGGCCCGCCTGGCT
GACCGCCCAACGACCCCCGCCCATTGACGTCAATAATGACGTATGTTCCCATAGTAACGCCAATAGGGAC
TTTCCATTGACGTCAATGGGTGGAGTATTTACGGTAAACAGCCCACTTGGCAGTACATCAAGTGTATCAT
ATGCCAAGTACGCCCCCTATTGACGTCAATGACGGTAAATGGCCCGCCTGGCATTATGCCCAGTACATGA
CCTTATGGGACTTTCCTACTTGGCAGTACATCTACGTATTAGTCATCGCTATTACCATGGTGATGCGGTT
TTGGCAGTACATCAATGGGCGTGGATAGCGGTTTGACTCACGGGGATTTCCAAGTCTCCACCCCATTGAC
GTCAATGGGAGTTTGTTTTGGCACCAAAATCAACGGGACTTTCCAAAATGTCGTAACAACTCCGCCCCAT
TGACGCAAATGGGCGGTAGGCGTGTACGGTGGGAGGTCTATATAAGCAGAGCTCGTTTAGTGAACCGTCA
GATCGCCTGGAGACGCCATCCACGCTGTTTTGACCTCCATAGAAGACACCGGGACCGATCCAGCCTCCGC
GGCCGGGAACGGTGCATTGGAACGCGGATTCCCCGTGCCAAGAGTGACGTAAGTACCGCCTATAGAGTCT
ATAGGCCCACCCCCTTGGCTTCTTATGCATGCTATACTGTTTTTGGCTTGGGGTCTATACACCCCCGCTT
CCTCATGTTATAGGTGATGGTATAGCTTAGCCTATAGGTGTGGGTTATTGACCATTATTGACCACTCCCC
TATTGGTGACGATACTTTCCATTACTAATCCATAACATGGCTCTTTGCACAACTCTCTTTATTGGCTATA
TGCCAATACACTGTCCTTCAGAGACTGACACGGACTCTGTATTTTTACAGGATGGGGTCTCATTTATTAT
TTACAAATTCACATATACAACACCACCGTCCCCAGTGCCCGCAGTTTTTATTAAACATAACGTGGGATCT
CCAGCGAATCTCGGGTACGTGTTCCGGACATGGGGCTCTTCTCCGGTAGCGGCGGAGCTTCTACATCCAG
CCCTGCTCCCATCCTCCCACTCATGGTCCTCGGCAGCTCCTTGCTCCTAACAGTGGAGGCCAGACTTAGG
CACAGCACGATGCCCACCACCACCAGTGTGCCCACAAGGCCGTGGCGGTAGGGTATGTGTCTGAAAATGA
GCTCGGGGAGCGGGCTTGCACCGCTGACGCATTTGGAAGACTTAAGGCAGCGGCAGAAGAAGATGCAGGC
AGCTGAGTTGTTGTGTTCTGATAAGAGTCAGAGGTAACTCCCGTTGCGGTGCTGTTAACGGTGGAGGGCA
GTGTAGTCTGAGCAGTACTCGTTGCTGCCGCGCGCGCCACCAGACATAATAGCTGACAGACTAACAGACT
GTTCCTTTCCATGGGTCTTTTCTGCAGTCACCGTCCTTGACACGAAGCTTGCCACCATGCGCTCTAGAGG
CGTCCAAGTCGAAACCATTAGTCCCGGCGATGGCAGAACATTTCCTAAAAGGGGACAAACATGTGTCGTC
CATTATACAGGCATGTTGGAGGACGGCAAAAAGGTGGACAGTAGTAGAGATCGCAATAAACCTTTCAAAT
TCATGTTGGGAAAACAAGAAGTCATTAGGGGATGGGAGGAGGGCGTGGCTCAAATGTCCGTCGGCCAACG
CGCTAAGCTCACCATCAGCCCCGACTACGCATACGGCGCTACCGGACATCCCGGAATTATTCCCCCTCAC
GCTACCTTGGTGTTTGACGTCGAACTGTTGAAGCTCGAGACTAGAGGAGTGCAGGTGGAGACTATCTCCC
CAGGAGACGGGCGCACCTTCCCCAAGCGCGGCCAGACCTGCGTGGAGCACTACACCGGGATGCTTGAAGA
TGGAAAGAAAGTTGATTCCTCCCGGGACAGAAACAAGCCCTTTAAGTTTATGCTAGGCAAGCAGGAGGTG
ATCCGAGGCTGGGAAGAAGGGGTTGCCCAGATGAGTGTGGGTCAGAGAGCCAAACTGACTATATCTCCAG
ATTGTGCCTATGGTGCCACTGGGCACCCAGGCATCATCCCACCACATACCACTCTCGTCTTCGATGTGGA
GCTTCTAAAACTGGAAACTAGTGAACCGGTAGTGAGCAAGGGCGAGGAGGATAACATGGCCATCATCAAG
GAGTTCATGCGCTTCAAGGTGCACATGGAGGGCTCCGTGAACGGCCACGAGTTCGAGATCGAGGGCGAGG
GCGAGGGCCGCCCCTACGAGGGCACCCAGACCGCCAAGCTGAAGGTGACCAAGGGTGGCCCCCTGCCCTT
CGCCTGGGACATCCTGTCCCCTCAGTTCATGTACGGCTCCAAGGCCTACGTGAAGCACCCCGCCGACATC
CCCGACTACTTGAAGCTGTCCTTCCCCGAGGGCTTCAAGTGGGAGCGCGTGATGAACTTCGAGGACGGCG
GCGTGGTGACCGTGACCCAGGACTCCTCCCTGCAGGACGGCGAGTTCATCTACAAGGTGAAGCTGCGCGG
CACCAACTTCCCCTCCGACGGCCCCGTAATGCAGAAGAAGACCATGGGCTGGGAGGCCTCCTCCGAGCGG
ATGTACCCCGAGGACGGCGCCCTGAAGGGCGAGATCAAGCAGAGGCTGAAGCTGAAGGACGGCGGCCACT
ACGACGCTGAGGTCAAGACCACCTACAAGGCCAAGAAGCCCGTGCAGCTGCCCGGCGCCTACAACGTCAA
CATCAAGTTGGACATCACCTCCCACAACGAGGACTACACCATCGTGGAACAGTACGAACGCGCCGAGGGC
CGCCACTCCACCGGCGGCATGGACGAGCTGTACAAGGGCGCGCCTGTGAGCAAGGGCGAGGAGCTGTTCA
CCGGGGTGGTGCCCATCCTGGTCGAGCTGGACGGCGACGTAAACGGCCACAAGTTCAGCGTGTCCGGCGA
GGGCGAGGGCGATGCCACCTACGGCAAGCTGACCCTGAAGTTCATCTGCACCACCGGCAAGCTGCCCGTG
CCCTGGCCCACCCTCGTGACCACCCTGACCTACGGCGTGCAGTGCTTCAGCCGCTACCCCGACCACATGA
AGCAGCACGACTTCTTCAAGTCCGCCATGCCCGAAGGCTACGTCCAGGAGCGCACCATCTTCTTCAAGGA
CGACGGCAACTACAAGACCCGCGCCGAGGTGAAGTTCGAGGGCGACACCCTGGTGAACCGCATCGAGCTG
AAGGGCATCGACTTCAAGGAGGACGGCAACATCCTGGGGCACAAGCTGGAGTACAACTACAACAGCCACA
ACGTCTATATCATGGCCGACAAGCAGAAGAACGGCATCAAGGTGAACTTCAAGATCCGCCACAACATCGA
GGACGGCAGCGTGCAGCTCGCCGACCACTACCAGCAGAACACCCCCATCGGCGACGGCCCCGTGCTGCTG
CCCGACAACCACTACCTGAGCACCCAGTCCGCCCTGAGCAAAGACCCCAACGAGAAGCGCGATCACATGG
TCCTGCTGGAGTTCGTGACCGCCGCCGGGATCACTCTCGGCATGGACGAGCTGTACAAGGCTAGCCGCTC
ACGCGGCGTTCAGGTGGAGACTATAAGCCCGGGGGATGGTCGCACTTTTCCTAAACGAGGCCAGACGTGC
GTAGTTCACTATACCGGCATGCTTGAAGACGGCAAGAAGGTGGATAGCTCTAGGGACCGGAATAAGCCCT
TCAAGTTCATGCTTGGTAAGCAAGAAGTGATCCGGGGTTGGGAAGAGGGGGTTGCCCAAATGTCAGTCGG
ACAACGGGCGAAGTTGACTATTTCTCCTGATTACGCTTATGGTGCGACGGGACATCCTGGCATCATACCG
CCTCACGCCACTCTTGTCTTTGATGTGGAACTTTTGAAGCTGGAAACGCGAGGGGTTCAAGTTGAGACCA
TTTCACCGGGCGATGGCAGAACATTCCCGAAAAGGGGACAAACGTGTGTAGTACACTATACGGGCATGCT
CGAAGACGGGAAAAAGGTTGACTCAAGTAGAGATCGGAACAAGCCTTTCAAGTTCATGTTGGGGAAACAA
GAGGTAATACGCGGGTGGGAGGAGGGAGTCGCTCAGATGTCTGTAGGCCAAAGGGCGAAGCTCACCATAT
CACCAGATTACGCTTACGGGGCGACGGGCCATCCCGGAATAATACCTCCGCACGCGACACTTGTTTTTGA
TGTTGAATTGCTTAAGTTGGAGACCAGCAGATCTGTCGACCGCTCTAGAGGAGTGCAGGTGGAAACCATC
TCCCCAGGAGACGGGCGCACCTTCCCCAAGCGCGGCCAGACCTGCGTGGTGCACTACACCGGGATGCTTG
AAGATGGAAAGAAATTTGACTCCTCCCGGGACAGAAACAAGCCCTTTAAGTTTATGCTAGGCAAGCAGGA
GGTGATCCGAGGCTGGGAAGAAGGGGTTGCCCAGATGAGTGTGGGTCAGAGAGCCAAACTGACTATATCT
CCAGATTATGCCTATGGTGCCACTGGGCACCCAGGCATCATCCCACCACATGCCACTCTCGTCTTCGATG
TGGAGCTTCTAAAACTGGAAACTAGAGGCGTGCAGGTCGAGACCATCAGCCCCGGCGACGGCCGCACCTT
TCCCAAGAGAGGCCAGACTTGCGTGGTCCACTACACCGGCATGCTGGAGGACGGCAAGAAGTTCGACAGC
AGCCGCGACCGCAACAAGCCCTTCAAGTTCATGCTGGGCAAACAGGAAGTGATCCGCGGCTGGGAGGAAG
GCGTGGCTCAGATGAGCGTGGGGCAGCGGGCCAAGCTGACCATCAGCCCCGACTATGCCTACGGCGCCAC
CGGCCACCCCGGCATCATCCCCCCCCACGCCACCCTGGTGTTCGACGTGGAGCTGCTGAAGCTGGAGACT
AGTTAGGAATTCATTGATCATAATCAGCCATACCACATTTGTAGAGGTTTTACTTGCTTTAAAAAACCTC
CCACACCTCCCCCTGAACCTGAAACATAAAATGAATGCAATTGTTGTTGTTAACTTGTTTATTGCAGCTT
ATAATGGTTACAAATAAAGCAATAGCATCACAAATTTCACAAATAAAGCATTTTTTTCACTGCATTCTAG
TTGTGGTTTGTCCAAACTCATCAATGTATCTTATCATGTCTGGATCCGTACCGAGCTCGCGTAATCATGG
TCATAGCTGTTTCCTGTGTGAAATTGTTATCCGCTCACAATTCCACACAACATACGAGCCGGAAGCATAA
AGTGTAAAGCCTGGGGTGCCTAATGAGTGAGCTAACTCACATTAATTGCGTTGCGCTCACTGCCCGCTTT
CCAGTCGGGAAACCTGTCGTGCCAGCTGCAATAATGAATCGGCCAACGCGCGGGGAGAGGCGGTTTGCGT
ATTGGGCGCTCTTCCGCTTCCTCGCTCACTGACTCGCTGCGCTCGGTCGTTCGGCTGCGGCGAGCGGTAT
CAGCTCACTCAAAGGCGGTAATACGGTTATCCACAGAATCAGGGGATAACGCAGGAAAGAACATGTGAGC
AAAAGGCCAGCAAAAGGCCAGGAACCGTAAAAAGGCCGCGTTGCTGGCGTTTTTCCATAGGCTCCGCCCC
CCTGACGAGCATCACAAAAATCGACGCTCAAGTCAGAGGTGGCGAAACCCGACAGGACTATAAAGATACC
AGGCGTTTCCCCCTGGAAGCTCCCTCGTGCGCTCTCCTGTTCCGACCCTGCCGCTTACCGGATACCTGTC
CGCCTTTCTCCCTTCGGGAAGCGTGGCGCTTTCTCAATGCTCACGCTGTAGGTATCTCAGTTCGGTGTAG
GTCGTTCGCTCCAAGCTGGGCTGTGTGCACGAACCCCCCGTTCAGCCCGACCGCTGCGCCTTATCCGGTA
ACTATCGTCTTGAGTCCAACCCGGTAAGACACGACTTATCGCCACTGGCAGCAGCCACTGGTAACAGGAT
TAGCAGAGCGAGGTATGTAGGCGGTGCTACAGAGTTCTTGAAGTGGTGGCCTAACTACGGCTACACTAGA
AGGACAGTATTTGGTATCTGCGCTCTGCTGAAGCCAGTTACCTTCGGAAAAAGAGTTGGTAGCTCTTGAT
CCGGCAAACAAACCACCGCTGGTAGCGGTGGTTTTTTTGTTTGCAAGCAGCAGATTACGCGCAGAAAAAA
AGGATCTCAAGAAGATCCTTTGATCTTTTCTACGGGGTCTGACGCTCAGTGGAACGAAAACTCACGTTAA
GGGATTTTGGTCATGAGATTATCAAAAAGGATCTTCACCTAGATCCTTTTAAATTAAAAATGAAGTTTTA
AATCAATCTAAAGTATATATGAGTAAACTTGGTCTGACAGTTACCAATGCTTAATCAGTGAGGCACCTAT
CTCAGCGATCTGTCTATTTCGTTCATCCATAGTTGCCTGACTCCCCGTCGTGTAGATAACTACGATACGG
GAGGGCTTACCATCTGGCCCCAGTGCTGCAATGATACCGCGAGACCCACGCTCACCGGCTCCAGATTTAT
CAGCAATAAACCAGCCAGCCGGAAGGGCCGAGCGCAGAAGTGGTCCTGCAACTTTATCCGCCTCCATCCA
GTCTATTAATTGTTGCCGGGAAGCTAGAGTAAGTAGTTCGCCAGTTAATAGTTTGCGCAACGTTGTTGCC
ATTGCTACAGGCATCGTGGTGTCACGCTCGTCGTTTGGTATGGCTTCATTCAGCTCCGGTTCCCAACGAT
CAAGGCGAGTTACATGATCCCCCATGTTGTGCAAAAAAGCGGTTAGCTCCTTCGGTCCTCCGATCGTTGT
CAGAAGTAAGTTGGCCGCAGTGTTATCACTCATGGTTATGGCAGCACTGCATAATTCTCTTACTGTCATG
CCATCCGTAAGATGCTTTTCTGTGACTGGTGAGTACTCAACCAAGTCATTCTGAGAATAGTGTATGCGGC
GACCGAGTTGCTCTTGCCCGGCGTCAATACGGGATAATACCGCGCCACATAGCAGAACTTTAAAAGTGCT
CATCATTGGAAAACGTTCTTCGGGGCGAAAACTCTCAAGGATCTTACCGCTGTTGAGATCCAGTTCGATG
TAACCCACTCGTGCACCCAACTGATCTTCAGCATCTTTTACTTTCACCAGCGTTTCTGGGTGAGCAAAAA
CAGGAAGGCAAAATGCCGCAAAAAAGGGAATAAGGGCGACACGGAAATGTTGAATACTCATACTCTTCCT
TTTTCAATAAGCGGCCGCGGCCATGCCGGCCACTAGTCTCGAGTTATTATTGAAGCATTTATCAGGGTTA
TTGTCTCATGAGCGGATACATATTTGAATGTATTTAGAAAAATAAACAAATAGGGGTTCCGCGCACATTT
CCCCGAAAAGTGCCACCTGACGTCTAAGAAACCATTATTATCATGACATTAACCTATAAAAATAGGCGTA
TCACGAGGCCCTTTCGTCTCGCGCGTTTCGGTGATGACGGTGAAAACCTCTGACACATGCAGCTCCCGGA
GACGGTCACAGCTTGTCTGTAAGCGGATGCCGGGAGCAGACAAGCCCGTCAGGGCGCGTCAGCGGGTGTT
GGCGGGTGTCGGGGCTGGCTTAACTATGCGGCATCAGAGCAGATTGTACTGAGAGTGCACCATATGAAGA
CGTCGCCTCCTCACTACTTCTGGAATAGCTCAGAGGCCGAGGCGGCCTCGGCCTCTGCATAAATAAAAAA
AATTAGTCAGCGCGCCATTCGCCATTCAGGCTGCGCAACTGTTGGGAAGGGCGATCGGTGCGGGCCTCTT
CGCTATTACGCCAGCTGGCGAAAGGGGGATGTGCTGCAAGGCGATTAAGTTGGGTAACGCCAGGGTTTTC
CCAGTCACGACGTTGTAAAACGACGGCCAGTGCCATCTGCAGTGAATAATAAAATGTGTGTTTGTCCGAA
ATACGCGTTTGAGATTTCTGTCCCGACTAAATTCATGTCGCGCGATAGTGGTGTTTATCGCCGATAGAGA
TGGCGATATTGGAAAAATCGATATTTGAAAATATGGCATATTGAAAATGTCGCCGATGTGAGTTTCTGTG
TAACTGATATCGCCATTTTTCCAAAAGTTGATTTTTGGGCATACGCGATATCTGGCGATACGCTTATATC
GTTTACGGGGGATGGCGATAGACGCCTTTGGTGACTTGGGCGATTCTGTGTGTCGCAAAT
