Features (pLannotate 1.2.2; 24 found; start..end, strand, type, name):
    240..619     +  enhancer       CMV enhancer: human cytomegalovirus immediate early enhancer
    620..823     +  promoter       CMV promoter: human cytomegalovirus (CMV) immediate early promoter
    959..1785    +  intron         CMV intron A: human cytomegalovirus intron A (Chapman et al., 1991)
   1827..2147    +  CDS            DmrB: F36V mutant of FK506-binding protein FKBP12 binds synthetic ligands that do not bind wild-type FKBP
   2154..2474    +  CDS            DmrB: F36V mutant of FK506-binding protein FKBP12 binds synthetic ligands that do not bind wild-type FKBP
   2490..3194    +  CDS            mCherry: mCherry is a basic (constitutively fluorescent) red fluorescent protein published in 2004, derived from Discosoma sp.. It is reported to be a very rapidly-maturing monomer with low acid sensitivity.
   3204..3917    +  CDS            EGFP: EGFP is a basic (constitutively fluorescent) green fluorescent protein published in 1996, derived from Aequorea victoria. It is reported to be a rapidly-maturing weak dimer with moderate acid sensitivity.
   3981..4265    +  CDS            FPR2 (fragment): FKBP2_CRYNB - Protein inferred from homology: Swiss-Prot protein existence level 3. PPIases accelerate the folding of proteins. It catalyzes the cis-trans isomerization of proline imidic peptide bonds in oligopeptides (By similarity). From Cryptococcus neoformans var. neoformans serotype D (strain B-3501A) (Filobasidiella neoformans).
   4608..4928    +  CDS            DmrB: F36V mutant of FK506-binding protein FKBP12 binds synthetic ligands that do not bind wild-type FKBP
   4935..5255    +  CDS            FKBP: human FK506-binding protein FKBP12 synthetic gene with alternative codons
   5273..5357    +  CDS            large T antigen (fragment): large T antigen from SV40 (simian virus 40)
   5380..5514    +  polyA_signal   SV40 poly(A) signal: SV40 polyadenylation signal
   5561..5577    -  protein_bind   lac operator: The lac repressor binds to the lac operator to inhibit transcription in E. coli. This inhibition can be relieved by adding lactose or isopropyl-β-D-thiogalactopyranoside (IPTG). lac repressor encoded by lacI
   5585..5615    -  promoter       lac promoter: promoter for the E. coli lac operon
   5663..5755    -  CDS            lacI (fragment): lac repressor; lacI; The lac repressor binds to the lac operator to inhibit transcription in E. coli. This inhibition can be relieved by adding lactose or isopropyl-β-D-thiogalactopyranoside (IPTG).
   5938..6526    -  rep_origin     ori: high-copy-number ColE1/pMB1/pBR322/pUC origin of replication
   6697..7557    -  CDS            AmpR: β-lactamase; bla; confers resistance to ampicillin, carbenicillin, and related antibiotics
   7558..7575    -  promoter       AmpR promoter (fragment): bla
   7611..7699    -  promoter       AmpR promoter (fragment): bla
   7794..7829    +  CDS            rop (fragment): Rop protein, which maintains plasmids at low copy number; rop
   7931..7982    +  misc_feature   bom (fragment): basis of mobility region from pBR322
   7991..8066    -  rep_origin     SV40 ori (fragment): SV40 origin of replication
   8074..8228    -  CDS            lacZα (fragment): LacZα fragment of β-galactosidase; lacZ fragment
   8249..73      -  CDS            UL127 (across the origin): UL127_HCMVA - Protein predicted: Swiss-Prot protein existence level 4. From Human cytomegalovirus (strain AD169) (HHV-5) (Human herpesvirus 5).
>Addgene plasmid #111759 | pGW1-mCherry-EGFP-PIM | addgene full sequence | sequence record 222507 | Addgene NGS Result
ATCGCAGTTTCGATATAGGTGACAGACGATATGAGGCTATATCGCCGATAGAGGCGACATCAAGCTGGCA
CATGGCCAATGCATATCGATCTATACATTGAATCAATATTGGCCATTAGCCATATTATTCATTGGTTATA
TAGCATAAATCAATATTGGCTATTGGCCATTGCATACGTTGTATCCATATCATAATATGTACATTTATAT
TGGCTCATGTCCAACATTACCGCCATGTTGACATTGATTATTGACTAGTTATTAATAGTAATCAATTACG
GGGTCATTAGTTCATAGCCCATATATGGAGTTCCGCGTTACATAACTTACGGTAAATGGCCCGCCTGGCT
GACCGCCCAACGACCCCCGCCCATTGACGTCAATAATGACGTATGTTCCCATAGTAACGCCAATAGGGAC
TTTCCATTGACGTCAATGGGTGGAGTATTTACGGTAAACTGCCCACTTGGCAGTACATCAAGTGTATCAT
ATGCCAAGTACGCCCCCTATTGACGTCAATGACGGTAAATGGCCCGCCTGGCATTATGCCCAGTACATGA
CCTTATGGGACTTTCCTACTTGGCAGTACATCTACGTATTAGTCATCGCTATTACCATGGTGATGCGGTT
TTGGCAGTACATCAATGGGCGTGGATAGCGGTTTGACTCACGGGGATTTCCAAGTCTCCACCCCATTGAC
GTCAATGGGAGTTTGTTTTGGCACCAAAATCAACGGGACTTTCCAAAATGTCGTAACAACTCCGCCCCAT
TGACGCAAATGGGCGGTAGGCGTGTACGGTGGGAGGTCTATATAAGCAGAGCTCGTTTAGTGAACCGTCA
GATCGCCTGGAGACGCCATCCACGCTGTTTTGACCTCCATAGAAGACACCGGGACCGATCCAGCCTCCGC
GGCCGGGAACGGTGCATTGGAACGCGGATTCCCCGTGCCAAGAGTGACGTAAGTACCGCCTATAGAGTCT
ATAGGCCCACCCCCTTGGCTTCTTATGCATGCTATACTGTTTTTGGCTTGGGGTCTATACACCCCCGCTT
CCTCATGTTATAGGTGATGGTATAGCTTAGCCTATAGGTGTGGGTTATTGACCATTATTGACCACTCCCC
TATTGGTGACGATACTTTCCATTACTAATCCATAACATGGCTCTTTGCCACAACTCTCTTTATTGGCTAT
ATGCCAATACACTGTCCTTCAGAGACTGACACGGACTCTGTATTTTTACAGGATGGGGTCTCATTTATTA
TTTACAAATTCACATATACAACACCACCGTCCCCAGTGCCCGCAGTTTTTATTAAACATAACGTGGGATC
TCCACGCGAATCTCGGGTACGTGTTCCGGACATGGGCTCTTCTCCGGTAGCGGCGGAGCTTCTACATCCG
AGCCCTGCTCCCATGCCTCCAGCGACTCATGGTCGCTCGGCAGCTCCTTGCTCCTAACAGTGGAGGCCAG
ACTTAGGCACAGCACGATGCCCACCACCACCAGTGTGCCGCACAAGGCCGTGGCGGTAGGGTATGTGTCT
GAAAATGAGCTCGGGGAGCGGGCTTGCACCGCTGACGCATTTGGAAGACTTAAGGCAGCGGCAGAAGAAG
ATGCAGGCAGCTGAGTTGTTGTGTTCTGATAAGAGTCAGAGGTAACTCCCGTTGCGGTGCTGTTAACGGT
GGAGGGCAGTGTAGTCTGAGCAGTACTCGTTGCTGCCGCGCGCGCCACCAGACATAATAGCTGACAGACT
AACAGACTGTTCCTTTCCATGGGTCTTTTCTGCAGTCACCGTCCTTGACACGAAGCTTGCCACCATGCGC
TCTAGAGGCGTCCAAGTCGAAACCATTAGTCCCGGCGATGGCAGAACATTTCCTAAAAGGGGACAAACAT
GTGTCGTCCATTATACAGGCATGTTGGAGGACGGCAAAAAGGTGGACAGTAGTAGAGATCGCAATAAACC
TTTCAAATTCATGTTGGGAAAACAAGAAGTCATTAGGGGATGGGAGGAGGGCGTGGCTCAAATGTCCGTC
GGCCAACGCGCTAAGCTCACCATCAGCCCCGACTACGCATACGGCGCTACCGGACATCCCGGAATTATTC
CCCCTCACGCTACCTTGGTGTTTGACGTCGAACTGTTGAAGCTCGAGACTAGAGGAGTGCAGGTGGAGAC
TATCTCCCCAGGAGACGGGCGCACCTTCCCCAAGCGCGGCCAGACCTGCGTGGAGCACTACACCGGGATG
CTTGAAGATGGAAAGAAAGTTGATTCCTCCCGGGACAGAAACAAGCCCTTTAAGTTTATGCTAGGCAAGC
AGGAGGTGATCCGAGGCTGGGAAGAAGGGGTTGCCCAGATGAGTGTGGGTCAGAGAGCCAAACTGACTAT
ATCTCCAGATTGTGCCTATGGTGCCACTGGGCACCCAGGCATCATCCCACCACATACCACTCTCGTCTTC
GATGTGGAGCTTCTAAAACTGGAAACTAGTGAACCGGTAGTGAGCAAGGGCGAGGAGGATAACATGGCCA
TCATCAAGGAGTTCATGCGCTTCAAGGTGCACATGGAGGGCTCCGTGAACGGCCACGAGTTCGAGATCGA
GGGCGAGGGCGAGGGCCGCCCCTACGAGGGCACCCAGACCGCCAAGCTGAAGGTGACCAAGGGTGGCCCC
CTGCCCTTCGCCTGGGACGTCCTGTCCCCTCAGTTCATGTACGGCTCCAAGGCCTACGTGAAGCACCCCG
CCGACATCCCCGACTACTTGAAGCTGTCCTTCCCCGAGGGCTTCAAGTGGGAGCGCGTGATGAACTTCGA
GGACGGCGGCGTGGTGACCGTGACCCAGGACTCCTCCCTGCAGGACGGCGAGTTCATCTACAAGGTGAAG
CTGCGCGGCACCAACTTCCCCTCCGACGGCCCCGTAATGCAGAAGAAGACCATGGGCTGGGAGGCCTCCT
CCGAGCGGATGTACCCCGAGGACGGCGCCCTGAAGGGCGAGATCAAGCAGAGGCTGAAGCTGAAGGACGG
CGGCCACTACGACGCTGAGGTCAAGACCACCTACAAGGCCAAGAAGCCCGTGCAGCTGCCCGGCGCCTAC
AACGTCAACATCAAGTTGGACATCACCTCCCACAACGAGGACTACACCATCGTGGAACAGTACGAACGCG
CCGAGGGCCGCCACTCCACCGGCGGCATGGACGAGCTGTACAAGGGCGCGCCTGTGAGCAAGGGCGAGGA
GCTGTTCACCGGGGTGGTGCCCATCCTGGTCGAGCTGGACGGCGACGTAAACGGCCACAAGTTCAGCGTG
TCCGGCGAGGGCGAGGGCGATGCCACCTACGGCAAGCTGACCCTGAAGTTCATCTGCACCACCGGCAAGC
TGCCCGTGCCCTGGCCCACCCTCGTGACCACCCTGACCTACGGCGTGCAGTGCTTCAGCCGCTACCCCGA
CCACATGAAGCAGCACGACTTCTTCAAGTCCGCCATGCCCGAAGGCTACGTCCAGGAGCGCACCATCTTC
TTCAAGGACGACGGCAACTACAAGACCCGCGCCGAGGTGAAGTTCGAGGGCGACACCCTGGTGAACCGCA
TCGAGCTGAAGGGCATCGACTTCAAGGAGGACGGCAACATCCTGGGGCACAAGCTGGAGTACAACTACAA
CAGCCACAACGTCTATATCATGGCCGACAAGCAGAAGAACGGCATCAAGGTGAACTTCAAGATCCGCCAC
AACATCGAGGACGGCAGCGTGCAGCTCGCCGACCACTACCAGCAGAACACCCCCATCGGCGACGGCCCCG
TGCTGCTGCCCGACAACCACTACCTGAGCACCCAGTCCGCCCTGAGCAAAGACCCCAACGAGAAGCGCGA
TCACATGGTCCTGCTGGAGTTCGTGACCGCCGCCGGGATCACTCTCGGCATGGACGAGCTGTACAAGGCT
AGCCGCTCACGCGGCGTTCAGGTGGAGACTATAAGCCCGGGGGATGGTCGCACTTTTCCTAAACGAGGCC
AGACGTGCGTAGTTCACTATACCGGCATGCTTGAAGACGGCAAGAAGGTGGATAGCTCTAGGGACCGGAA
TAAGCCCTTCAAGTTCATGCTTGGTAAGCAAGAAGTGATCCGGGGTTGGGAAGAGGGGGTTGCCCAAATG
TCAGTCGGACAACGGGCGAAGTTGACTATTTCTCCTGATTACGCTTATGGTGCGACGGGACATCCTGGCA
TCATACCGCCTCACGCCACTCTTGTCTTTGATGTGGAACTTTTGAAGCTGGAAACGCGAGGGGTTCAAGT
TGAGACCATTTCACCGGGCGATGGCAGAACATTCCCGAAAAGGGGACAAACGTGTGTAGTACACTATACG
GGCATGCTCGAAGACGGGAAAAAGGTTGACTCAAGTAGAGATCGGAACAAGCCTTTCAAGTTCATGTTGG
GGAAACAAGAGGTAATACGCGGGTGGGAGGAGGGAGTCGCTCAGATGTCTGTAGGCCAAAGGGCGAAGCT
CACCATATCACCAGATTACGCTTACGGGGCGACGGGCCATCCCGGAATAATACCTCCGCACGCGACACTT
GTTTTTGATGTTGAATTGCTTAAGTTGGAGACCAGCAGATCTGTCGACCGCTCTAGAGGAGTGCAGGTGG
AAACCATCTCCCCAGGAGACGGGCGCACCTTCCCCAAGCGCGGCCAGACCTGCGTGGTGCACTACACCGG
GATGCTTGAAGATGGAAAGAAATTTGACTCCTCCCGGGACAGAAACAAGCCCTTTAAGTTTATGCTAGGC
AAGCAGGAGGTGATCCGAGGCTGGGAAGAAGGGGTTGCCCAGATGAGTGTGGGTCAGAGAGCCAAACTGA
CTATATCTCCAGATTATGCCTATGGTGCCACTGGGCACCCAGGCATCATCCCACCACATGCCACTCTCGT
CTTCGATGTGGAGCTTCTAAAACTGGAAACTAGAGGCGTGCAGGTCGAGACCATCAGCCCCGGCGACGGC
CGCACCTTTCCCAAGAGAGGCCAGACTTGCGTGGTCCACTACACCGGCATGCTGGAGGACGGCAAGAAGT
TCGACAGCAGCCGCGACCGCAACAAGCCCTTCAAGTTCATGCTGGGCAAACAGGAAGTGATCCGCGGCTG
GGAGGAAGGCGTGGCTCAGATGAGCGTGGGGCAGCGGGCCAAGCTGACCATCAGCCCCGACTATGCCTAC
GGCGCCACCGGCCACCCCGGCATCATCCCCCCCCACGCCACCCTGGTGTTCGACGTGGAGCTGCTGAAGC
TGGAGACTAGTTAGGAATTCATTGATCATAATCAGCCATACCACATTTGTAGAGGTTTTACTTGCTTTAA
AAAACCTCCCACACCTCCCCCTGAACCTGAAACATAAAATGAATGCAATTGTTGTTGTTAACTTGTTTAT
TGCAGCTTATAATGGTTACAAATAAAGCAATAGCATCACAAATTTCACAAATAAAGCATTTTTTTCACTG
CATTCTAGTTGTGGTTTGTCCAAACTCATCAATGTATCTTATCATGTCTGGATCCGTACCGAGCTCGCGT
AATCATGTCATAGCTGTTTCCTGTGTGAAATTGTTATCCGCTCACAATTCCACACAACATACGAGCCGGA
AGCATAAAGTGTAAAGCCTGGGGTGCCTAATGAGTGAGCTAACTACATTAATTGCGTTGCGCTCACTGCC
CGCTTTCCAGTCGGGAAACCTGTCGTGCCAGCTGCATTAATGAATCGGCCAACGCGCGGGGAGAGGCGGT
TTGCGTATTGGGCGCTCTTCCGCTTCCTCGCTCACTGACTCGCTGCGCTCGGTCGTTCGGCTGCGGCGAG
CGGTATCAGCTCACTCAAAGGCGGTAATACGGTTATCCACAGAATCAGGGGATAACGCAGGAAAGAACAT
GTGAGCAAAAGGCCAGCAAAAGGCCAGGAACCGTAAAAAGGCCGCGTTGCTGGCGTTTTTCCATAGGCTC
CGCCCCCCTGACGAGCATCACAAAAATCGACGCTCAAGTCAGAGGTGGCGAAACCCGACAGGACTATAAA
GATACCAGGCGTTTCCCCCTGGAAGCTCCCTCGTGCGCTCTCCTGTTCCGACCCTGCCGCTTACCGGATA
CCTGTCCGCCTTTCTCCCTTCGGGAAGCGTGGCGCTTTCTCATAGCTCACGCTGTAGGTATCTCAGTTCG
GTGTAGGTCGTTCGCTCCAAGCTGGGCTGTGTGCACGAACCCCCCGTTCAGCCCGACCGCTGCGCCTTAT
CCGGTAACTATCGTCTTGAGTCCAACCCGGTAAGACACGACTTATCGCCACTGGCAGCAGCCACTGGTAA
CAGGATTAGCAGAGCGAGGTATGTAGGCGGTGCTACAGAGTTCTTGAAGTGGTGGCCTAACTACGGCTAC
ACTAGAAGAACAGTATTTGGTATCTGCGCTCTGCTGAAGCCAGTTACCTTCGGAAAAAGAGTTGGTAGCT
CTTGATCCGGCAAACAAACCACCGCTGGTAGCGGTGGTTTTTTTGTTTGCAAGCAGCAGATTACGCGCAG
AAAAAAAGGATCTCAAGAAGATCCTTTGATCTTTTCTACGGGGTCTGACGCTCAGTGGAACGAAAACTCA
CGTTAAGGGATTTTGGTCATGAGATTATCAAAAAGGATCTTCACCTAGATCCTTTTAAATTAAAAATGAA
GTTTTAAATCAATCTAAAGTATATATGAGTAAACTTGGTCTGACAGTTACCAATGCTTAATCAGTGAGGC
ACCTATCTCAGCGATCTGTCTATTTCGTTCATCCATAGTTGCCTGACTCCCCGTCGTGTAGATAACTACG
ATACGGGAGGGCTTACCATCTGGCCCCAGTGCTGCAATGATACCGCGAGACCCACGCTCACCGGCTCCAG
ATTTATCAGCAATAAACCAGCCAGCCGGAAGGGCCGAGCGCAGAAGTGGTCCTGCAACTTTATCCGCCTC
CATCCAGTCTATTAATTGTTGCCGGGAAGCTAGAGTAAGTAGTTCGCCAGTTAATAGTTTGCGCAACGTT
GTTGCCATTGCTACAGGCATCGTGGTGTCACGCTCGTCGTTTGGTATGGCTTCATTCAGCTCCGGTTCCC
AACGATCAAGGCGAGTTACATGATCCCCCATGTTGTGCAAAAAAGCGGTTAGCTCCTTCGGTCCTCCGAT
CGTTGTCAGAAGTAAGTTGGCCGCAGTGTTATCACTCATGGTTATGGCAGCACTGCATAATTCTCTTACT
GTCATGCCATCCGTAAGATGCTTTTCTGTGACTGGTGAGTACTCAACCAAGTCATTCTGAGAATAGTGTA
TGCGGCGACCGAGTTGCTCTTGCCCGGCGTCAATACGGGATAATACCGCGCCACATAGCAGAACTTTAAA
AGTGCTCATCATTGGAAAACGTTCTTCGGGGCGAAAACTCTCAAGGATCTTACCGCTGTTGAGATCCAGT
TCGATGTAACCCACTCGTGCACCCAACTGATCTTCAGCATCTTTTACTTTCACCAGCGTTTCTGGGTGAG
CAAAAACAGGAAGGCAAAATGCCGCAAAAAAGGGAATAAGGGCGACACGGAAATGTTGAATACTCATACT
CTTCCTTTTTCAATAAGCGGCCGCGGCCATGCCGGCCACTAGTCTCGAGTTATTATTGAAGCATTTATCA
GGGTTATTGTCTCATGAGCGGATACATATTTGAATGTATTTAGAAAAATAAACAAATAGGGGTTCCGCGC
ACATTTCCCCGAAAAGTGCCACCTGACGTCTAAGAAACCATTATTATCATGACATTAACCTATAAAAATA
GGCGTATCACGAGGCCCTTTCGTCTCGCGCGTTTCGGTGATGACGGTGAAAACCTCTGACACATGCAGCT
CCCGGAGACGGTCACAGCTTGTCTGTAAGCGGATGCCGGGAGCAGACAAGCCCGTCAGGGCGCGTCAGCG
GGTGTTGGCGGGTGTCGGGGCTGGCTTAACTATGCGGCATCAGAGCAGATTGTACTGAGAGTGCACCATA
TGAAGACGTCGCCTCCTCACTACTTCTGGAATAGCTCAGAGGCCGAGGCGGCCTCGGCCTCTGCATAAAT
AAAAAAAATTAGTCAGGGCGCCATTCGCCATTCAGGCTGCGCAACTGTTGGGAAGGGCGATCGGTGCGGG
CCTCTTCGCTATTACGCCAGCTGGCGAAAGGGGGATGTGCTGCAAGGCGATTAAGTTGGGTAACGCCAGG
GTTTTCCCAGTCACGACGTTGTAAAACGACGGCCAGTGCCCGTGTCAAGGACGGTGACTGCAGTGAATAA
TAAAATGTGTGTTTGTCCGAAATACGCGTTTTGAGATTTCTGTCGCCGACTAAATTCATGTCGCGCGATA
GTGGTGTTTATCGCCGATAGAGATGGCGATATTGGAAAAATCGATATTTGAAAATATGGCATATTGAAAA
TGTCGCCGATGTGAGTTTCTGTGTAACTGATATCGCCATTTTTCCAAAAGTGATTTTTGGGCATACGCGA
TATCTGGCGATAGCGCTTATATCGTTTACGGGGGATGGCGATAGACGACTTTGGTGACTTGGGCGATTCT
GTGTGTCGCAAAT
